>Addgene plasmid #219573 | MYC-hTRAK1(T834A) | addgene full sequence | sequence record 452461 | Addgene NGS Result
TTGAGATCCTTTTTTTCTGCGCGTAATCTGCTGCTTGCAAACAAAAAAACCACCGCTACCAGCGGTGGTT
TGTTTGCCGGATCAAGAGCTACCAACTCTTTTTCCGAAGGTAACTGGCTTCAGCAGAGCGCAGATACCAA
ATACTGTTCTTCTAGTGTAGCCGTAGTTAGGCCACCACTTCAAGAACTCTGTAGCACCGCCTACATACCT
CGCTCTGCTAATCCTGTTACCAGTGGCTGCTGCCAGTGGCGATAAGTCGTGTCTTACCGGGTTGGACTCA
AGACGATAGTTACCGGATAAGGCGCAGCGGTCGGGCTGAACGGGGGGTTCGTGCACACAGCCCAGCTTGG
AGCGAACGACCTACACCGAACTGAGATACCTACAGCGTGAGCTATGAGAAAGCGCCACGCTTCCCGAAGG
GAGAAAGGCGGACAGGTATCCGGTAAGCGGCAGGGTCGGAACAGGAGAGCGCACGAGGGAGCTTCCAGGG
GGAAACGCCTGGTATCTTTATAGTCCTGTCGGGTTTCGCCACCTCTGACTTGAGCGTCGATTTTTGTGAT
GCTCGTCAGGGGGGCGGAGCCTATGGAAAAACGCCAGCAACGCGGCCTTTTTACGGTTCCTGGCCTTTTG
CTGGCCTTTTGCTCACATGTTCTTTCCTGCGTTATCCCCTGATTCTGTGGATAACCGTATTACCGCCATG
CATTAGTTATTAATAGTAATCAATTACGGGGTCATTAGTTCATAGCCCATATATGGAGTTCCGCGTTACA
TAACTTACGGTAAATGGCCCGCCTGGCTGACCGCCCAACGACCCCCGCCCATTGACGTCAATAATGACGT
ATGTTCCCATAGTAACGCCAATAGGGACTTTCCATTGACGTCAATGGGTGGAGTATTTACGGTAAACTGC
CCACTTGGCAGTACATCAAGTGTATCATATGCCAAGTACGCCCCCTATTGACGTCAATGACGGTAAATGG
CCCGCCTGGCATTATGCCCAGTACATGACCTTATGGGACTTTCCTACTTGGCAGTACATCTACGTATTAG
TCATCGCTATTACCATGGTGATGCGGTTTTGGCAGTACATCAATGGGCGTGGATAGCGGTTTGACTCACG
GGGATTTCCAAGTCTCCACCCCATTGACGTCAATGGGAGTTTGTTTTGGCACCAAAATCAACGGGACTTT
CCAAAATGTCGTAACAACTCCGCCCCATTGACGCAAATGGGCGGTAGGCGTGTACGGTGGGAGGTCTATA
TAAGCAGAGCTGGTTTAGTGAACCGTCAGATCCGCTAGCGATTACGCCAAGCTCGAAATTAACCCTCACT
AAAGGGAACAAAAGCTGGAGCTCCACCGCGGTGGCGGCCGCCATGGAGCAGAAACTCATCTCTGAAGAGG
ATCTGGCCCGGGCGGATCCAATGGCATTGGTTTTTCAATTCGGGCAGCCCGTCAGGGCTCAGCCTCTGCC
AGGACTCTGCCACGGCAAGCTCATTCGGACAAACGCCTGTGATGTGTGCAACAGCACCGATCTTCCGGAA
GTCGAGATCATTAGCCTGCTGGAGGAGCAGCTGCCCCATTATAAGTTAAGAGCCGACACCATCTACGGTT
ATGACCACGACGACTGGCTCCATACACCTCTCATTTCTCCAGATGCCAACATTGACCTCACAACCGAGCA
AATTGAAGAGACGTTAAAATACTTCCTTTTATGTGCTGAAAGAGTTGGCCAGATGACTAAGACATATAAT
GACATAGATGCTGTCACTCGGCTTCTTGAGGAGAAAGAGCGGGATTTAGAATTGGCCGCTCGCATCGGCC
AGTCGTTGTTGAAGAAGAACAAGACCCTAACCGAGAGGAACGAGCTGCTGGAGGAGCAGGTGGAACACAT
CAGGGAGGAGGTGTCTCAGCTCCGGCATGAGCTGTCCATGAAGGATGAGCTGCTTCAGTTCTACACCAGC
GCTGCGGAGGAGAGTGAGCCCGAGTCCGTTTGCTCAACCCCGTTGAAGAGGAATGAGTCGTCCTCCTCAG
TCCAGAATTACTTTCATTTGGATTCTCTTCAAAAGAAGCTGAAAGACCTTGAAGAGGAGAATGTTGTACT
TCGATCCGAGGCCAGCCAGCTGAAGACAGAGACCATCACCTATGAGGAGAAGGAGCAGCAGCTGGTCAAT
GACTGCGTGAAGGAGCTGAGGGATGCCAATGTCCAGATTGCTAGTATCTCAGAGGAACTGGCCAAGAAGA
CGGAAGATGCTGCCCGCCAGCAAGAGGAGATCACACACCTGCTATCGCAAATAGTTGATTTGCAGAAAAA
GGCAAAAGCTTGCGCAGTGGAAAATGAAGAACTTGTCCAGCATCTGGGGGCTGCTAAGGATGCCCAGCGG
CAGCTCACAGCCGAGCTGCGTGAGCTGGAGGACAAGTACGCAGAGTGCATGGAGATGCTGCATGAGGCGC
AGGAGGAGCTGAAGAACCTCCGGAACAAAACCATGCCCAATACCACGTCTCGGCGCTACCACTCGCTGGG
CCTGTTTCCCATGGATTCCTTGGCAGCAGAGATTGAGGGAACGATGCGCAAGGAGCTGCAGTTGGAAGAG
GCCGAGTCTCCAGACATCACTCACCAGAAGCGTGTCTTTGAGACAGTAAGAAACATCAACCAGGTTGTCA
AGCAGAGATCTCTGACCCCTTCTCCCATGAACATCCCCGGCTCCAACCAGTCCTCGGCCATGAACTCCCT
CCTGTCCAGCTGCGTCAGCACCCCCCGGTCCAGCTTCTACGGCAGCGACATAGGCAACGTCGTCCTCGAC
AACAAGACCAACAGCATCATTCTGGAAACAGAGGCAGCCGACCTGGGAAACGATGAGCGGAGTAAGAAGC
CGGGGACGCCGGGCACCCCAGGCTCCCACGACCTGGAGACGGCGCTGAGGCGGCTGTCCCTGCGCCGGGA
GAACTACCTCTCGGAGAGGAGGTTCTTTGAGGAGGAGCAAGAGAGGAAGCTCCAGGAGCTGGCGGAGAAG
GGCGAGCTGCGCAGCGGCTCCCTCACACCCACTGAGAGCATCATGTCCCTGGGCACGCACTCCCGCTTCT
CCGAGTTCACCGGCTTCTCTGGCATGTCCTTCAGCAGCCGCTCCTACCTGCCTGAGAAGCTCCAGATCGT
GAAGCCGCTGGAAGGTTCTGCCACACTTCACCACTGGCAGCAGTTGGCCCAACCTCACCTTGGGGGCATC
CTGGACCCCCGGCCTGGTGTGGTCACCAAGGGCTTCCGGACGCTGGATGTTGACCTGGACGAAGTGTACT
GCCTTAACGACTTTGAAGAAGATGACACAGGTGACCACATTTCTCTCCCACGCCTAGCTACCTCCACTCC
AGTTCAGCACCCAGAGACCTCAGCGCACCATCCTGGGAAGTGCATGTCTCAGACCAACTCCACCTTCACC
TTCACCACCTGTCGCATCCTGCATCCTTCAGATGAGCTCACTCGGGTCACACCAAGCCTTAACTCAGCCC
CAACTCCAGCTTGTGGCAGCACCAGCCACTTGAAATCCACGCCGGTGGCCACACCATGCACTCCACGGAG
ACTGAGCCTGGCTGAGTCCTTCACTAACACCCGTGAGTCCACGACCACCATGAGCACATCCCTGGGGCTC
GTGTGGCTGTTGAAGGAGCGGGGCATTTCTGCTGCCGTGTACGACCCCCAGAGCTGGGACAGGGCCGGCC
GGGGCTCCCTCCTGCACTCCTACACGCCCAAGATGGCTGTGATCCCCTCTACTCCGCCGAACTCGCCTAT
GCAGACACCCACATCCTCCCCACCCTCCTTTGAGTTCAAGTGCACGAGCCCTCCCTACGACAATTTCCTG
GCTTCCAAGCCAGCCAGCTCCATCCTGAGGGAAGTGAGAGAAAAGAACGTCCGCAGCAGCGAGAGCCAGG
CCGACGTGTCCGTCTCCAACCTCAACCTCGTGGACAAAGTCAGGAGGTTTGGGGTGGCCAAAGTGGTGAA
CTCAGGGCGAGCCCATGTCCCCACCTTGACTGAGGAGCAGGGACCCCTCCTCTGTGGGCCCCCGGGGCCA
GCACCAGCCCTTGTTCCCAGAGGCCTGGTACCTGAGGGCCTGCCCCTCAGATGCCCCACTGTCACCAGTG
CCATCGGTGGGCTGCAGCTCAATAGTGGCATCCGGCGGAATCGCAGCTTCCCCACCATGGTGGGATCTAG
CATGCAGATGAAAGCTCCTGTGACTCTCACCTCGGGCATCTTGATGGGTGCTAAGCTCTCCAAACAAACT
AGCTTACGGTAAGTCTCGAGGGGGGGCCCGGTACCTTAATTAATTAAGGTACCAGGTAAGTGTACCCAAT
TCGCCCTATAGTGAGTCGTATTACAATTCACTCGATCGCCCTTCCCAACAGTTGCGCAGCCTGAATGGCG
AATGGAGATCCAATTTTTAAGTGTATAATGTGTTAAACTACTGATTCTAATTGTTTGTGTATTTTAGATT
CACAGTCCCAAGGCTCATTTCAGGCCCCTCAGTCCTCACAGTCTGTTCATGATCATAATCAGCCATACCA
CATTTGTAGAGGTTTTACTTGCTTTAAAAAACCTCCCACACCTCCCCCTGAACCTGAAACATAAAATGAA
TGCAATTGTTGTTGTTAACTTGTTTATTGCAGCTTATAATGGTTACAAATAAAGCAATAGCATCACAAAT
TTCACAAATAAAGCATTTTTTTCACTGCATTCTAGTTGTGGTTTGTCCAAACTCATCAATGTATCTTAAC
GCGTAAATTGTAAGCGTTAATATTTTGTTAAAATTCGCGTTAAATTTTTGTTAAATCAGCTCATTTTTTA
ACCAATAGGCCGAAATCGGCAAAATCCCTTATAAATCAAAAGAATAGACCGAGATAGGGT
[37 nt withheld, positions 4891-4927]
AAAGAACGTGGACTCCAACGTCAAAGG
[49 nt withheld, positions 4955-5003]
T
[91 nt withheld, positions 5005-5095]
G
[124 nt withheld, positions 5097-5220]
CAGGTGGCACTTTTCGGGGAAATGTGCGCGGAACCCCTATTTGTTTATTTTTCTAAATACATTCAAATAT
GTATCCGCTCATGAGACAATAACCCTGATAAATGCTTCAATAATATTGAAAAAGGAAGAATCCTGAGGCG
GAAAGAACCAGCTGTGGAATGTGTGTCAGTTAGGGTGTGGAAAGTCCCCAGGCTCCCCAGCAGGCAGAAG
TATGCAAAGCATGCATCTCAATTAGTCAGCAACCAGGTGTGGAAAGTCCCCAGGCTCCCCAGCAGGCAGA
AGTATGCAAAGCATGCATCTCAATTAGTCAGCAACCATAGTCCCGCCCCTAACTCCGCCCATCCCGCCCC
TAACTCCGCCCAGTTCCGCCCATTCTCCGCCCCATGGCTGACTAATTTTTTTTATTTATGCAGAGGCCGA
GGCCGCCTCGGCCTCTGAGCTATTCCAGAAGTAGTGAGGAGGCTTTTTTGGAGGCCTAGGCTTTTGCAAA
GATCGATCAAGAGACAGGATGAGGATCGTTTCGCATGATTGAACAAGATGGATTGCACGCAGGTTCTCCG
GCCGCTTGGGTGGAGAGGCTATTCGGCTATGACTGGGCACAACAGACAATCGGCTGCTCTGATGCCGCCG
TGTTCCGGCTGTCAGCGCAGGGGCGCCCGGTTCTTTTTGTCAAGACCGACCTGTCCGGTGCCCTGAATGA
ACTGCAAGACGAGGCAGCGCGGCTATCGTGGCTGGCCACGACGGGCGTTCCTTGCGCAGCTGTGCTCGAC
GTTGTCACTGAAGCGGGAAGGGACTGGCTGCTATTGGGCGAAGTGCCGGGGCAGGATCTCCTGTCATCTC
ACCTTGCTCCTGCCGAGAAAGTATCCATCATGGCTGATGCAATGCGGCGGCTGCATACGCTTGATCCGGC
TACCTGCCCATTCGACCACCAAGCGAAACATCGCATCGAGCGAGCACGTACTCGGATGGAAGCCGGTCTT
GTCGATCAGGATGATCTGGACGAAGAACATCAGGGGCTCGCGCCAGCCGAACTGTTCGCCAGGCTCAAGG
CGAGCATGCCCGACGGCGAGGATCTCGTCGTGACCCATGGCGATGCCTGCTTGCCGAATATCATGGTGGA
AAATGGCCGCTTTTCTGGATTCATCGACTGTGGCCGGCTGGGTGTGGCGGACCGCTATCAGGACATAGCG
TTGGCTACCCGTGATATTGCTGAAGAACTTGGCGGCGAATGGGCTGACCGCTTCCTCGTGCTTTACGGTA
TCGCCGCTCCCGATTCGCAGCGCATCGCCTTCTATCGCCTTCTTGACGAGTTCTTCTGAGCGGGACTCTG
GGGTTCGAAATGACCGACCAAGCGACGCCCAACCTGCCATCACGAGATTTCGATTCCACCGCCGCCTTCT
ATGAAAGGTTGGGCTTCGGAATCGTTTTCCGGGACGCCGGCTGGATGATCCTCCAGCGCGGGGATCTCAT
GCTGGAGTTCTTCGCCCACCCTAGGGGGAGGCTAACTGAAACACGGAAGGAGACAATACCGGAAGGAACC
CGCGCTATGACGGCAATAAAAAGACAGAATAAAACGCACGGTGTTGGGTCGTTTGTTCATAAACGCGGGG
TTCGGTCCCAGGGCTGGCACTCTGTCGATACCCCACCGAGACCCCATTGGGGCCAATACGCCCGCGTTTC
TTCCTTTTCCCCACCCCACCCCCCAAGTTCGGGTGAAGGCCCAGGGCTCGCAGCCAACGTCGGGGCGGCA
GGCCCTGCCATAGCCTCAGGTTACTCATATATACTTTAGATTGATTTAAAACTTCATTTTTAATTTAAAA
GGATCTAGGTGAAGATCCTTTTTGATAATCTCATGACCAAAATCCCTTAACGTGAGTTTTCGTTCCACTG
AGCGTCAGACCCCGTAGAAAAGATCAAAGGATCTTC
Features (pLannotate 1.2.2; 20 found; start..end, strand, type, name):
      1..589     +  rep_origin     ori: high-copy-number ColE1/pMB1/pBR322/pUC origin of replication
    764..1067    +  enhancer       CMV enhancer: human cytomegalovirus immediate early enhancer
   1068..1271    +  promoter       CMV promoter: human cytomegalovirus (CMV) immediate early promoter
   1317..1335    +  promoter       T3 promoter: promoter for bacteriophage T3 RNA polymerase
   1348..1371    +  misc_feature   MCS (fragment): pBluescript multiple cloning site
   1376..1406    +  CDS            3xMyc (fragment): 3 tandem Myc epitope tags
   1421..4279    +  CDS            TRAK1: TRAK1_HUMAN - Also known as KIAA1042, OIP106. Experimental evidence at protein level: Swiss-Prot protein existence level 1. Involved in the regulation of endosome-to-lysosome trafficking, including endocytic trafficking of EGF-EGFR complexes and GABA-A receptors (PubMed:18675823). Involved in mitochondrial motility. When O-glycosylated, abolishes mitochondrial motility. Crucial for recruiting OGT to the mitochondrial surface of neuronal processes (PubMed:24995978). TRAK1 and RHOT form an essential protein complex that links KIF5 to mitochondria for light chain-independent, anterograde transpor
   4285..4305    +  misc_feature   MCS (fragment): pBluescript multiple cloning site
   4345..4363    -  promoter       T7 promoter: promoter for bacteriophage T7 RNA polymerase
   4373..4412    +  CDS            lacZα (fragment): LacZα fragment of β-galactosidase; lacZ fragment
   4422..4477    +  intron         small t intron (fragment): SV40 (simian virus 40) small t antigen intron
   4477..4614    +  CDS            large T antigen (fragment): large T antigen from SV40 (simian virus 40)
   4637..4758    +  polyA_signal   SV40 poly(A) signal: SV40 polyadenylation signal
   4792..5220    -  rep_origin     f1 ori (sequence partly withheld): f1 bacteriophage origin of replication; arrow indicates direction of (+) strand synthesis
   5247..5349    +  promoter       AmpR promoter: bla
   5353..5710    +  promoter       SV40 promoter: SV40 enhancer and early promoter
   5745..6539    +  CDS            NeoR/KanR: aminoglycoside phosphotransferase from Tn5; aph(3')-II (or nptII); confers resistance to neomycin, kanamycin, and G418 (Geneticin®)
   6560..6712    +  CDS            ble (fragment): BLE_KLEPN - Experimental evidence at protein level: Swiss-Prot protein existence level 1. Binding protein with a strong affinity to the bleomycin family of antibiotics. Binds to CL990; an antimitotic-antibiotic compound. From Klebsiella pneumoniae.
   6771..6818    +  polyA_signal   HSV TK poly(A) signal: herpes simplex virus thymidine kinase polyadenylation signal (Cole and Stacy, 1985)
   6909..6925    -  polyA_signal   bGH poly(A) signal (fragment): bovine growth hormone polyadenylation signal
