[The description below was written by a language model from this plasmid's Addgene catalogue record and pLannotate feature annotations shown in this document.]
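Description:
MYC-hTRAK1(T834A) is a mammalian expression plasmid built on the Agilent pCMV-Tag3A-myc backbone. It carries human TRAK1, the adaptor protein that helps link kinesin motors to mitochondria and so governs mitochondrial motility. The TRAK1 coding sequence is placed downstream of the human cytomegalovirus immediate-early enhancer and promoter and is preceded by an N-terminal Myc epitope. The annotation software labels this tag as a fragment of a 3xMyc element, which is consistent with a single Myc tag. Transcripts terminate at an SV40 polyadenylation signal. T3 and T7 phage promoters flank the cloning site, a standard backbone arrangement that allows in vitro transcription or sequencing across the insert.

Propagation in E. coli relies on a high-copy ColE1/pUC-type origin, and an f1 origin is also present. Selection uses a single NeoR/KanR (Tn5 aminoglycoside phosphotransferase) cassette driven by both a bacterial bla promoter and the SV40 early promoter, with an HSV TK polyadenylation signal. It therefore confers kanamycin resistance in bacteria and can support G418 selection in mammalian cells.

The construct was made by site-directed mutagenesis of a parental TRAK1 plasmid to replace residue 834 with alanine, which cannot be phosphorylated. The record is inconsistent about the original residue: the name indicates threonine (T834A), whereas the mutation field says serine. The associated publication concerns AMPK phosphorylation of TRAK1 and arrest of mitochondria under energy stress, suggesting use as a phospho-deficient mutant, detectable through the Myc tag. The sequenced record (7,146 nt) is slightly shorter than the listed total size of 7,198 bp.
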