Addgene plasmid #219573: MYC-hTRAK1(T834A)
Purpose: Expresses MYC-tagged hTRAK1 (T834A)
Depositing lab: Thomas Schwarz. Depositing organization: Boston Children's Hospital. Publication: Energy stress activates AMPK to arrest mitochondria via phosphorylation of TRAK1. Falk JE, Henke T, Gowrisankaran S, Wanderoy S, Basu H, Greally S, Steen J, Schwarz TL. J Cell Biol. 2026 Apr 6;225(4):e202501023. doi: 10.1083/jcb.202501023. Epub 2026 Jan 30. PubMed 41615403.
Backbone
  Vector backbone: pCMV-Tag3A-myc vector
  Backbone manufacturer: Agilent
  Backbone size w/o insert (bp): 4333
  Total vector size (bp): 7198
  Vector type: Mammalian Expression
Growth in bacteria
  Bacterial resistance: Kanamycin, 50 μg/mL
  Growth temperature: 37°C
  Growth strain: DH5alpha
  Copy number: High Copy
Gene/Insert
  Gene/Insert name: trak1
  Species: H. sapiens (human)
  Insert size (bp): 2910
  Mutation: Serine 834 changed to alanine
  Entrez Gene: TRAK1 (a.k.a. DEE68, EIEE68, MILT1, OIP106)
  Promoter: CMV
  Tag / fusion protein: MYC (N terminal on insert)
  Cloning method: Other
  Sequencing primers: 5′ CGCAAATGGGCGGTAGGCGTG
Resource information
  A portion of this plasmid was derived from a plasmid made by: This plasmid was made by performing site directed mutagenesis of Addgene plasmid 225204
Terms and licenses: Academic/Nonprofit Terms; Industry Terms: Not Available to Industry
How to cite: MYC-hTRAK1(T834A) was a gift from Thomas Schwarz (Addgene plasmid # 219573 ; http://n2t.net/addgene:219573 ; RRID:Addgene_219573)
